Addgene plasmid #42417: CTPS2A
Purpose: Bacterial expression for structure determination; may not be full ORF
Depositing lab: Nicola Burgess-Brown. Depositing organization: University of Oxford.
Backbone
  Vector backbone: pNIC28-Bsa4
  Backbone manufacturer: SGC
  Vector type: Bacterial Expression
Growth in bacteria
  Bacterial resistance: Kanamycin, 50 μg/mL
  Growth temperature: 37°C
  Growth strain: Mach1 ;
  Copy number: High Copy
Gene/Insert
  Gene/Insert name: CTPS2A (alt names: CTPS2; gi|23271202; PDB:2V4U/2VKT)
  Species: H. sapiens (human)
  Insert size (bp): 898
  Mutation: See Comments
  Entrez Gene: CTPS2
  Tag / fusion protein: His6-TEV (N terminal on insert)
  Cloning method: Ligation Independent Cloning
  Sequencing primers: 5′ T7; 3′ T7-term
Terms and licenses: Academic/Nonprofit Terms; Industry Terms: Not Available to Industry
Depositor comments: http://www.thesgc.org/structures/2V4U/ Use BL21(DE3)-R3-pRARE2 strain for expression.
How to cite: CTPS2A was a gift from Nicola Burgess-Brown (Addgene plasmid # 42417 ; http://n2t.net/addgene:42417 ; RRID:Addgene_42417)
