[The description below was written by a language model from this plasmid's Addgene catalogue record.]
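Description:
CTPS2A is a bacterial expression plasmid built on the pNIC28-Bsa4 backbone from the Structural Genomics Consortium, carrying a fragment of the human CTPS2 gene, which encodes CTP synthase 2, an enzyme of pyrimidine nucleotide biosynthesis. The plasmid is maintained in E. coli as a high-copy vector under kanamycin selection. The record does not list the origin of replication or the promoter explicitly, but the recommended sequencing primers (T7 forward and T7 terminator) and the advice to express in a BL21(DE3)-derived strain indicate that the insert sits in a T7 promoter/terminator cassette that depends on host-supplied T7 RNA polymerase. The suggested expression host also carries a rare-codon tRNA plasmid, which helps with translation of human coding sequences in bacteria.

The insert is about 898 bp and was introduced by ligation-independent cloning. The stated purpose warns that it may not be the full open reading frame, and its short length is consistent with a domain-level construct designed for crystallography rather than the whole protein. It is fused at its N terminus to a hexahistidine tag followed by a TEV protease site, so the recombinant protein can be captured by immobilised metal affinity chromatography and the tag then cleaved off before structural work. The mutation field only refers to the depositor comments, which give no specific sequence changes. The alternative names link the construct to two deposited crystal structures, and its intended use is producing soluble recombinant human CTPS2 protein for structure determination and related biochemical studies. No feature table was provided, so element positions cannot be described.
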