>Addgene plasmid #42417 | CTPS2A | depositor partial sequence | sequence record 57249 | CTPS2A sequence 898 bps
CATATGCACCATCATCATCATCATTCTTCTGGTGTAGATCTGGGTACCGAGAACCTGTACTTCCAATCCA
TGAAAATATGCTCCATAGCCCTGGTTGGCAAATACACCAAGCTCAGAGACTGCTACGCCTCTGTGTTCAA
AGCCCTGGAACACTCAGCCCTGGCCATCAACCACAAGTTGAATCTGATGTACATAGACTCCATTGATCTG
GAGAAGATCACTGAAACCGAGGACCCTGTGAAATTTCATGAAGCTTGGCAGAAGCTATGCAAAGCTGATG
GTATTCTTGTGCCTGGAGGCTTTGGAATCAGAGGAACATTGGGAAAACTCCAGGCGATTTCTTGGGCAAG
GACAAAGAAGATTCCTTTTCTGGGAGTTTGTCTTGGGATGCAACTAGCAGTGATAGAGTTTGCAAGAAAC
TGCCTTAACTTGAAAGATGCTGATTCCACAGAGTTTAGGCCAAATGCCCCAGTTCCTCTGGTGATTGATA
TGCCCGAGCACAACCCTGGCAATTTGGGAGGAACAATGAGACTGGGAATAAGAAGAACTGTTTTCAAAAC
TGAAAATTCAATATTAAGGAAACTTTATGGTGATGTTCCTTTTATAGAAGAAAGACACAGACATCGGTTC
GAGGTAAACCCTAACCTGATCAAACAATTTGAGCAGAATGACTTAAGTTTTGTAGGTCAGGATGTTGATG
GAGACAGGATGGAAATCATTGAACTGGCAAATCATCCTTATTTTGTTGGTGTCCAGTTCCATCCTGAGTT
TTCTTCTAGGCCGATGAAGCCTTCCCCTCCGTATCTGGGGCTGTTACTTGCAGCAACTGGGAACCTGAAT
GCCTACTTGCAACAGGGTTGCAAACTGTCTTAACAGTAAAGGTGGATACGGATCCGAA
