>Addgene plasmid #42417 | CTPS2A | addgene partial sequence | sequence record 60677 | T7 5'-TAATACGACTCACTATAGGG-3'
TTCCCTCTAGAAATAATTTTGTTTAACTTTAAGAAGGAGATATACATATGCACCATCATCATCATCATTC
TTCTGGTGTAGATCTGGGTACCGAGAACCTGTACTTCCAATCCATGAAAATATGCTCCATAGCCCTGGTT
GGCAAATACACCAAGCTCAGAGACTGCTACGCCTCTGTGTTCAAAGCCCTGGAACACTCAGCCCTGGCCA
TCAACCACAAGTTGAATCTGATGTACATAGACTCCATTGATCTGGAGAAGATCACTGAAACCGAGGACCC
TGTGAAATTTCATGAAGCTTGGCAGAAGCTATGCAAAGCTGATGGTATTCTTGTGCCTGGAGGCTTTGGA
ATCAGAGGAACATTGGGAAAACTCCAGGCGATTTCTTGGGCAAGGACAAAGAAGATTCCTTTTCTGGGAG
TTTGTCTTGGGATGCAACTAGCAGTGATAGAGTTTGCAAGAAACTGCCTTAACTTGAAAGATGCTGATTC
CACAGAGTTTAGGCCAAATGCCCCAGTTCCTCTGGTGATTGATATGCCCGAGCACAACCCTGGCAATTTG
GGAGGAACAATGAGACTGGGAATAAGAAGAACTGTTTTCAAAACTGAAAATTCAATATTAAGGAAACTTT
ATGGTGATGTTCCTTTTATAGAAGAAAGACACAGACATCGGTTCGAGGTAAACCCTAACCTGATCAAACA
ATTTGAGCAGAATGACTTAAGTTTTGTAGGTCAGGATGTTGATGGAGACAGGATGGAAATCATTGAACTG
GCAAATCATCCTTATTTTGTTGGTGTCCAGTTCCATCCTGAGTTTTCTTCTAGGCCGATGAAGCCTTCCC
CTCCGTATCTGGGGCTGTTACTTGCAGCAACTGGGAACCTGAATGCCTACTTGCAACAGGGTTGCA
